>Addgene plasmid #145079 | pJT113_GalL_cCDA1-xBE3 | addgene full sequence | sequence record 305858 | Addgene NGS Result
TTGAGATCCTTTTTTTCTGCGCGTAATCTGCTGCTTGCAAACAAAAAAACCACCGCTACCAGCGGTGGTT
TGTTTGCCGGATCAAGAGCTACCAACTCTTTTTCCGAAGGTAACTGGCTTCAGCAGAGCGCAGATACCAA
ATACTGTTCTTCTAGTGTAGCCGTAGTTAGGCCACCACTTCAAGAACTCTGTAGCACCGCCTACATACCT
CGCTCTGCTAATCCTGTTACCAGTGGCTGCTGCCAGTGGCGATAAGTCGTGTCTTACCGGGTTGGACTCA
AGACGATAGTTACCGGATAAGGCGCAGCGGTCGGGCTGAACGGGGGGTTCGTGCACACAGCCCAGCTTGG
AGCGAACGACCTACACCGAACTGAGATACCTACAGCGTGAGCTATGAGAAAGCGCCACGCTTCCCGAAGG
GAGAAAGGCGGACAGGTATCCGGTAAGCGGCAGGGTCGGAACAGGAGAGCGCACGAGGGAGCTTCCAGGG
GGAAACGCCTGGTATCTTTATAGTCCTGTCGGGTTTCGCCACCTCTGACTTGAGCGTCGATTTTTGTGAT
GCTCGTCAGGGGGGCGGAGCCTATGGAAAAACGCCAGCAACGCGGCCTTTTTACGGTTCCTGGCCTTTTG
CTGGCCTTTTGCTCACATGTTCTTTCCTGCGTTATCCCCTGATTCTGTGGATAACCGTATTACCGCCTTT
GAGTGAGCTGATACCGCTCGCCGCAGCCGAACGACCGAGCGCAGCGAGTCAGTGAGCGAGGAAGCGGAAG
AGCGCCCAATACGCAAACTGCCTCTCCCCGCGCGTTGGCCGATTCATTAATGCAGCTGGCACGACAGGTT
TCCCGACTGGAAAGCGGGCAGTGAGCGCAACGCAATTAATGTGAGTTAGCTCACTCATTAGGCACCCCAG
GCTTTACACTTTATGCTTCCGGCTCGTATGTTGTGTGGAATTGTGAGCGGATAACAATTTCACACAGGAA
ACAGCTATGACCATGATTACGCCAAGCTCGAAATTAACCCTCACTAAAGGGAACAAAAGCTGGTACCGGG
CCCGAATTCTCTCCTTCTCTTAGGTGGCAGAGCAGGTGGAGGGTCGACCATACTAGTTTCAAAAATTCTT
ACTTTTTTTTTGGATGGACGCAAAGAAGTTTAATAATCATATTACATGGCATTACCACCATATACATATC
CATATACATATCCATATACATATCCATATACATATCCATATCTAATCTTACTTATATGTTGTGGAAATGT
AAAGAGCCCCATTATCTTAGCCTAAAAAAACCTTCTCTTTGGAACTTTCAGTAATACGCTTAACTGCTCA
TTGCTATATTGAAGTACGGATTAGAAGCCGCCGAGCGGGTGACAGCCCTCCGAAGGAAGACTCTCCTCCG
TGCGTCCTCGTCTTCACCGGTCGCGTTCCTGAAACGCAGATGTGCCTCGCGCCGCACTGCTCCGAACAAT
AAAGATTCTACAATACTAGCTTTTATGGTTATGAAGAGGAAAAATTGGCAGTAACCTGGCCCCACAAACC
TTCAAATGAACGAATCAAATTAACAACCATAGGATGATAATGCGATTAGTTTTTTAGCCTTATTTCTGGG
GTAATTAATCAGCGAAGCGATGATTTTTGATCTATTAACAGATATATAAATGCAAAAACTGCATAACCAC
TTTAACTAATACTTTCAACATTTTCGGTTTGTATTACTTCTTATTCAAATGTAATAAAAGTATCAACAAA
AAATTGTTAATATACCTCTATACTTTAACGTCAAGGAGAAAAAACCCATGGACAAGAAGTACTCCATTGG
GCTCGCTATCGGCACAAACAGCGTCGGTTGGGCCGTCATTACGGACGAGTACAAGGTGCCGAGCAAAAAA
TTCAAAGTTCTGGGCAATACCGATCGCCACAGCATAAAGAAGAACCTCATTGGCGCCCTCCTGTTCGACT
CCGGGGAGACGGCCGAAGCCACGCGGCTCAAAAGAACAGCACGGCGCAGATATACCCGCAGAAAGAATCG
GATCTGCTACCTGCAGGAGATCTTTAGTAATGAGATGGCTAAGGTGGATGACTCTTTCTTCCATAGGCTG
GAGGAGTCCTTTTTGGTGGAGGAGGATAAAAAGCACGAGCGCCACCCAATCTTTGGCAATATCGTGGACG
AGGTGGCGTACCATGAAAAGTACCCAACCATATATCATCTGAGGAAGAAGCTTGTAGACAGTACTGATAA
GGCTGACTTGCGGTTGATCTATCTCGCGCTGGCGCATATGATCAAATTTCGGGGACACTTCCTCATCGAG
GGGGACCTGAACCCAGACAACAGCGATGTCGACAAACTCTTTATCCAACTGGTTCAGACTTACAATCAGC
TTTTCGAAGAGAACCCGATCAACGCATCCGGAGTTGACGCCAAAGCAATCCTGAGCGCTAGGCTGTCCAA
ATCCCGGCGGCTCGAAAACCTCATCGCACAGCTCCCTGGGGAGAAGAAGAACGGCCTGTTTGGTAATCTT
ATCGCCCTGTCCCTCGGGCTGACCCCCAACTTTAAATCTAACTTCGACCTGGCCGAAGATACCAAGCTTC
AACTGAGCAAAGACACCTACGATGATGATCTCGACAATCTGCTGGCCCAGATCGGCGACCAGTACGCAGA
CCTTTTTTTGGCGGCAAAGAACCTGTCAGACGCCATTCTGCTGAGTGATATTCTGCGAGTGAACACGGAG
ATCACCAAAGCTCCGCTGAGCGCTAGTATGATCAAGCTCTATGATGAGCACCACCAAGACTTGACTTTGC
TGAAGGCCCTTGTCAGACAGCAACTGCCTGAGAAGTACAAGGAAATTTTCTTCGATCAGTCTAAAAATGG
CTACGCCGGATACATTGACGGCGGAGCAAGCCAGGAGGAATTTTACAAATTTATTAAGCCCATCTTGGAA
AAAATGGACGGCACCGAGGAGCTGCTGGTAAAGCTTAACAGAGAAGATCTGTTGCGCAAACAGCGCACTT
TCGACAATGGAATCATCCCCCACCAGATTCACCTGGGCGAACTGCACGCTATCCTCAGGCGGCAAGAGGA
TTTCTACCCCTTTTTGAAAGATAACAGGGAAAAGATTGAGAAAATCCTCACATTTCGGATACCCTACTAT
GTAGGCCCCCTCGCCCGGGGAAATTCCAGATTCGCGTGGATGACTCGCAAATCAGAAGAGACCATCACTC
CCTGGAACTTCGAGAAAGTCGTGGATAAGGGGGCCTCTGCCCAGTCCTTCATCGAAAGGATGACTAACTT
TGATAAAAATCTGCCTAACGAAAAGGTGCTTCCTAAACACTCTCTGCTGTACGAGTACTTCACAGTTTAT
AACGAGCTCACCAAGGTCAAATACGTCACAGAAGGGATGAGAAAGCCAGCATTCCTGTCTGGAGATCAGA
AGAAAGCTATTGTGGACCTCCTCTTCAAGACGAACCGGAAAGTTACCGTGAAACAGCTCAAAGAAGACTA
TTTCAAAAAGATTGAATGTTTCGACTCTGTTGAAATCAGCGGAGTGGAGGATCGCTTCAACGCATCCCTG
GGAACGTATCACGATCTCCTGAAAATCATTAAAGACAAGGACTTCCTGGACAATGAGGAGAACGAGGACA
TTCTTGAGGACATTGTCCTCACCCTTACGTTGTTTGAAGATAGGGAGATGATTGAAGAACGCTTGAAAAC
TTACGCTCATCTCTTCGACGACAAAGTCATGAAGCAGCTCAAGAGGCGCCGATATACAGGATGGGGGCGG
CTGTCAAGAAAACTGATCAATGGGATCCGAGACAAGCAGAGTGGAAAGACAATCCTGGATTTTCTTAAGT
CCGATGGATTTGCCAACCGGAACTTCATTCAGTTGATCCATGATGACTCTCTCACCTTTAAGGAGGACAT
CCAGAAAGCACAAGTTTCTGGCCAGGGGGACAGTCTTCACGAGCACATCGCTAATCTTGCAGGTAGCCCA
GCTATCAAAAAGGGAATACTGCAGACCGTTAAGGTCGTGGATGAACTCGTCAAAGTAATGGGAAGGCATA
AGCCCGAGAATATCGTTATCGAGATGGCCCGAGAGAACCAAACCACCCAGAAGGGACAGAAGAACAGTAG
GGAAAGGATGAAGAGGATTGAAGAGGGTATAAAAGAACTGGGGTCCCAAATCCTTAAGGAACACCCAGTT
GAAAACACCCAGCTTCAGAATGAGAAGCTCTACCTGTACTACCTGCAGAACGGCAGGGACATGTACGTGG
ATCAGGAACTGGACATCAATCGGCTCTCCGACTACGACGTGGATCATATCGTGCCCCAGTCTTTTCTCAA
AGATGATTCTATTGATAATAAAGTGTTGACAAGATCCGATAAAAACAGAGGGAAGAGTGATAACGTCCCC
TCAGAAGAAGTTGTCAAGAAAATGAAAAATTATTGGCGGCAGCTGCTGAACGCCAAACTGATCACACAAC
GGAAGTTCGATAATCTGACTAAGGCTGAACGAGGTGGCCTGTCTGAGTTGGATAAAGCCGGTTTCATCAA
AAGGCAGCTTGTTGAGACACGCCAGATCACCAAGCACGTGGCCCAAATTCTCGATTCACGCATGAACACC
AAGTACGATGAAAATGACAAACTGATTCGAGAGGTGAAAGTTATTACTCTGAAGTCTAAGCTGGTCTCAG
ATTTCAGAAAGGACTTTCAGTTTTATAAGGTGAGAGAGATCAACAATTACCACCATGCGCATGATGCCTA
CCTGAATGCAGTGGTAGGCACTGCACTTATCAAAAAATATCCCAAGCTTGAATCTGAATTTGTTTACGGA
GACTATAAAGTGTACGATGTTAGGAAAATGATCGCAAAGTCTGAGCAGGAAATAGGCAAGGCCACCGCTA
AGTACTTCTTTTACAGCAATATTATGAATTTTTTCAAGACCGAGATTACACTGGCCAATGGAGAGATTCG
GAAGCGACCACTTATCGAAACAAACGGAGAAACAGGAGAAATCGTGTGGGACAAGGGTAGGGATTTCGCG
ACAGTCCGGAAGGTCCTGTCCATGCCGCAGGTGAACATCGTTAAAAAGACCGAAGTACAGACCGGAGGCT
TCTCCAAGGAAAGTATCCTCCCGAAAAGGAACAGCGACAAGCTGATCGCACGCAAAAAAGATTGGGACCC
CAAGAAATACGGCGGATTCGATTCTCCTACAGTCGCTTACAGTGTACTGGTTGTGGCTAAAGTGGAGAAA
GGGAAGTCTAAAAAACTCAAAAGCGTCAAGGAACTGCTGGGCATCACAATCATGGAGCGATCAAGCTTCG
AAAAAAACCCCATCGACTTTCTCGAGGCGAAAGGATATAAAGAGGTCAAAAAAGACCTCATCATTAAGCT
TCCCAAGTACTCTCTCTTTGAGCTTGAAAACGGCCGGAAACGAATGCTCGCTAGTGCGGGCGTGCTGCAG
AAAGGTAACGAGCTGGCACTGCCCTCTAAATACGTTAATTTCTTGTATCTGGCCAGCCACTATGAAAAGC
TCAAAGGGTCTCCCGAAGATAATGAGCAGAAGCAGCTGTTCGTGGAACAACACAAACACTACCTTGATGA
GATCATCGAGCAAATAAGCGAATTCTCCAAAAGAGTGATCCTCGCCGACGCTAACCTCGATAAGGTGCTT
TCTGCTTACAATAAGCACAGGGATAAGCCCATCAGGGAGCAGGCAGAAAACATTATCCACTTGTTTACTC
TGACCAACTTGGGCGCGCCTGCAGCCTTCAAGTACTTCGACACCACCATAGACAGAAAGCGGTACACCTC
TACAAAGGAGGTCCTGGACGCCACACTGATTCATCAGTCAATTACGGGGCTCTATGAAACAAGAATCGAC
CTCTCTCAGCTCGGTGGAGACTCTGGTTCTGAAACTCCAGGTACTTCTGAATCTGCTACTCCAGAATCTA
TGACCGACGCTGAGTACGTGAGAATCCATGAGAAGTTGGACATCTACACGTTTAAGAAACAGTTTTTCAA
CAACAAAAAATCCGTGTCGCATAGATGCTACGTTCTCTTTGAATTAAAACGACGGGGTGAACGTAGAGCG
TGTTTTTGGGGCTATGCTGTGAATAAACCACAGAGCGGGACAGAACGTGGCATTCACGCCGAAATCTTTA
GCATTAGAAAAGTCGAAGAATACCTGCGCGACAACCCCGGACAATTCACGATAAATTGGTACTCATCCTG
GAGTCCTTGTGCAGATTGCGCTGAAAAGATCTTAGAATGGTATAACCAGGAGCTGCGGGGGAACGGCCAC
ACTTTGAAAATCTGGGCTTGCAAACTCTATTACGAGAAAAATGCGAGGAATCAAATTGGGCTGTGGAACC
TCAGAGATAACGGGGTTGGGTTGAATGTAATGGTAAGTGAACACTACCAATGTTGCAGGAAAATATTCAT
CCAATCGTCGCACAATCAATTGAATGAGAATAGATGGCTTGAGAAGACTTTGAAGCGAGCTGAAAAACGA
CGGAGCGAGTTGTCCATTATGATTCAGGTAAAAATACTCCACACCACTAAGAGTCCTGCTGTTTCTAGAT
CTGGTGGTTCAACTAATTTATCTGATATTATTGAAAAAGAAACAGGTAAACAATTAGTTATTCAAGAATC
AATTTTAATGTTGCCAGAAGAAGTTGAAGAAGTTATTGGTAATAAACCAGAATCTGATATTTTAGTTCAT
ACTGCTTATGATGAATCTACTGATGAAAATGTTATGTTATTGACTTCAGATGCTCCAGAATATAAACCAT
GGGCTTTAGTTATTCAAGATTCTAATGGTGAAAATAAAATTAAAATGTTGTCTGGTGGTTCACCCAAGAA
GAAGAGGAAGGTGTGATCTAGAGGCTCCGGATAAGGATCCTAATAAGCGAATTTCTTATGATTTATGATT
TTTATTATTAAATAAGTTATAAAAAAAATAAGTGTATACAAATTTTAAAGTGACTCTTAGGTTTTAAAAC
GAAAATTCTTATTCTTGAGTAACTCTTTCCTGTAGGTCAGGTTGCTTTCTCAGGTATAGCATGAGGTCGC
TCTTATTGACCACACCTCTACCGGCATGCCGAGCAAATGCCTGCAAATCGCTCCCGGGCAAAAAACCCCC
TCAAGACCCGTTTAGAGGCCCCAAGGGGTTATGCTATGCATACCAAGCTTCCGCGGTGGAGCTCCAATTC
GCCCTATAGTGAGTCGTATTACAATTCACTGGCCGTCGTTTTACAACGTCGTGACTGGGAAAACCCTGGC
GTTACCCAACTTAATCGCCTTGCAGCACATCCCCCTTTCGCCAGCTGGCGTAATAGCGAAGAGGCCCGCA
CCGATCGCCCTTCCCAACAGTTGCGCAGCCTGAATGGCGAATGG
[124 nt withheld, positions 7395-7518]
C
[91 nt withheld, positions 7520-7610]
A
[49 nt withheld, positions 7612-7660]
CCTTTGACGTTGGAGTCCACGTTCTTT
[37 nt withheld, positions 7688-7724]
ACCCTATCTCGGTCTATTCTTTTGATTTATAAGGGATTTTGCCGATTTCGGCCTATTGGTTAAAAAATGA
GCTGATTTAACAAAAATTTAACGCGAATTTTAACAAAATATTAACGCTTACAATTTCCTGATGCGGTATT
TTCTCCTTACGCATCTGTGCGGTATTTCACACCGCATATCGACCGGTCGAGGAGAACTTCTAGTATATCT
ACATACCTAATATTATTGCCTTATTAAAAATGGAATCCCAACAATTACATCAAAATCCACATTCTCTTCA
AAATCAATTGTCCTGTACTTCCTTGTTCATGTGTGTTCAAAAACGTTATATTTATAGGATAATTATACTC
TATTTCTCAACAAGTAATTGGTTGTTTGGCCGAGCGGTCTAAGGCGCCTGATTCAAGAAATATCTTGACC
GCAGTTAACTGTGGGAATACTCAGGTATCGTAAGATGCAAGAGTTCGAATCTCTTAGCAACCATTATTTT
TTTCCTCAACATAACGAGAACACACAGGGGCGCTATCGCACAGAATCAAATTCGATGACTGGAAATTTTT
TGTTAATTTCAGAGGTCGCCTGACGCATATACCTTTTTCAACTGAAAAATTGGGAGAAAAAGGAAAGGTG
AGAGCGCCGGAACCGGCTTTTCATATAGAATAGAGAAGCGTTCATGACTAAATGCTTGCATCACAATACT
TGAAGTTGACAATATTATTTAAGGACCTATTGTTTTTTCCAATAGGTGGTTAGCAATCGTCTTACTTTCT
AACTTTTCTTACCTTTTACATTTCAGCAATATATATATATATATTTCAAGGATATACCATTCTAATGTCT
GCCCCTAAGAAGATCGTCGTTTTGCCAGGTGACCACGTTGGTCAAGAAATCACAGCCGAAGCCATTAAGG
TTCTTAAAGCTATTTCTGATGTTCGTTCCAATGTCAAGTTCGATTTCGAAAATCATTTAATTGGTGGTGC
TGCTATCGATGCTACAGGTGTTCCACTTCCAGATGAGGCGCTGGAAGCCTCCAAGAAGGCTGATGCCGTT
TTGTTAGGTGCTGTGGGTGGTCCTAAATGGGGTACCGGTAGTGTTAGACCTGAACAAGGTTTACTAAAAA
TCCGTAAAGAACTTCAATTGTACGCCAACTTAAGACCATGTAACTTTGCATCCGACTCTCTTTTAGACTT
ATCTCCAATCAAGCCACAATTTGCTAAAGGTACTGACTTCGTTGTTGTCAGAGAATTAGTGGGAGGTATT
TACTTTGGTAAGAGAAAGGAAGACGATGGTGATGGTGTCGCTTGGGATAGTGAACAATACACCGTTCCAG
AAGTGCAAAGAATCACAAGAATGGCCGCTTTCATGGCCCTACAACATGAGCCACCATTGCCTATTTGGTC
CTTGGATAAAGCTAATGTTTTGGCCTCTTCAAGATTATGGAGAAAAACTGTGGAGGAAACCATCAAGAAC
GAGTTCCCTACATTGAAGGTTCAACATCAATTGATTGATTCTGCCGCCATGATCCTAGTTAAGAACCCAA
CCCACCTAAATGGTATTATAATCACCAGCAACATGTTTGGTGATATCATCTCCGATGAAGCCTCCGTTAT
CCCAGGTTCCTTGGGTTTGTTGCCATCTGCGTCCTTGGCCTCTTTGCCAGACAAGAACACCGCATTTGGT
TTGTACGAACCATGCCACGGTTCTGCTCCAGATTTGCCAAAGAATAAGGTCAACCCTATCGCCACTATCT
TGTCTGCTGCAATGATGTTGAAATTGTCATTGAACTTGCCTGAAGAAGGTAAGGCCATTGAAGATGCAGT
TAAAAAGGTTTTGGATGCAGGTATCAGAACTGGTGATTTAGGTGGTTCCAACAGTACCACCGAAGTCGGT
GATGCTGTCGCCGAAGAAGTTAAGAAAATCCTTGCTTAAAAAGATTCTCTTTTTTTATGATATTTGTACA
TAAACTTTATAAATGAAATTCATAATAGAAACGACACGAAATTACAAAATGGAATATGTTCATAGGGTAG
ACGAAACTATATACGCAATCTACATACATTTATCAAGAAGGAGAAAAAGGAGGATGTAAAGGAATACAGG
TAAGCAAATTGATACTAATGGCTCAACGTGATAAGGAAAAAGAATTGCACTTTAACATTAATATTGACAA
GGAGGAGGGCACCACACAAAAAGTTAGGTGTAACAGAAAATCATGAAACTATGATTCCTAATTTATATAT
TGGAGGATTTTCTCTAAAAAAAAAAAAATACAACAAATAAAAAACACTCAATGACCTGACCATTTGATGG
AGTTTAAGTCAATACCTTCTTGAACCATTTCCCATAATGGTGAAAGTTCCCTCAAGAATTTTACTCTGTC
AGAAACGGCCTTAACGACGTAGTCGATATGGTGCACTCTCAGTACAATCTGCTCTGATGCCGCATAGTTA
AGCCAGCCCCGACACCCGCCAACACCCGCTGACGCGCCCTGACGGGCTTGTCTGCTCCCGGCATCCGCTT
ACAGACAAGCTGTGACCGTCTCCGGGAGCTGCATGTGTCAGAGGTTTTCACCGTCATCACCGAAACGCGC
GAGACGAAAGGGCCTCGTGATACGCCTATTTTTATAGGTTAATGTCATGATAATAATGGTTTCTTAGGAC
GGATCGCTTGCCTGTAACTTACACGCGCCTCGTATCTTTTAATGATGGAATAATTTGGGAATTTACTCTG
TGTTTATTTATTTTTATGTTTTGTATTTGGATTTTAGAAAGTAAATAAAGAAGGTAGAAGAGTTACGGAA
TGAAGAAAAAAAAATAAACAAAGGTTTAAAAAATTTCAACAAAAAGCGTACTTTACATATATATTTATTA
GACAAGAAAAGCAGATTAAATAGATATACATTCGATTAACGATAAGTAAAATGTAAAATCACAGGATTTT
CGTGTGTGGTCTTCTACACAGACAAGATGAAACAATTCGGCATTAATACCTGAGAGCAGGAAGAGCAAGA
TAAAAGGTAGTATTTGTTGGCGATCCCCCTAGAGTCTTTTACATCTTCGGAAAACAAAAACTATTTTTTC
TTTAATTTCTTTTTTTACTTTCTATTTTTAATTTATATATTTATATTAAAAAATTTAAATTATAATTATT
TTTATAGCACGTGATGAAAAGGACCCAGGTGGCACTTTTCGGGGAAATGTGCGCGGAACCCCTATTTGTT
TATTTTTCTAAATACATTCAAATATGTATCCGCTCATGAGACAATAACCCTGATAAATGCTTCAATAATA
TTGAAAAAGGAAGAGTATGAGTATTCAACATTTCCGTGTCGCCCTTATTCCCTTTTTTGCGGCATTTTGC
CTTCCTGTTTTTGCTCACCCAGAAACGCTGGTGAAAGTAAAAGATGCTGAAGATCAGTTGGGTGCACGAG
TGGGTTACATCGAACTGGATCTCAACAGCGGTAAGATCCTTGAGAGTTTTCGCCCCGAAGAACGTTTTCC
AATGATGAGCACTTTTAAAGTTCTGCTATGTGGCGCGGTATTATCCCGTATTGACGCCGGGCAAGAGCAA
CTCGGTCGCCGCATACACTATTCTCAGAATGACTTGGTTGAGTACTCACCAGTCACAGAAAAGCATCTTA
CGGATGGCATGACAGTAAGAGAATTATGCAGTGCTGCCATAACCATGAGTGATAACACTGCGGCCAACTT
ACTTCTGACAACGATCGGAGGACCGAAGGAGCTAACCGCTTTTTTGCACAACATGGGGGATCATGTAACT
CGCCTTGATCGTTGGGAACCGGAGCTGAATGAAGCCATACCAAACGACGAGCGTGACACCACGATGCCTG
TAGCAATGGCAACAACGTTGCGCAAACTATTAACTGGCGAACTACTTACTCTAGCTTCCCGGCAACAATT
AATAGACTGGATGGAGGCGGATAAAGTTGCAGGACCACTTCTGCGCTCGGCCCTTCCGGCTGGCTGGTTT
ATTGCTGATAAATCTGGAGCCGGTGAGCGTGGGTCTCGCGGTATCATTGCAGCACTGGGGCCAGATGGTA
AGCCCTCCCGTATCGTAGTTATCTACACGACGGGGAGTCAGGCAACTATGGATGAACGAAATAGACAGAT
CGCTGAGATAGGTGCCTCACTGATTAAGCATTGGTAACTGTCAGACCAAGTTTACTCATATATACTTTAG
ATTGATTTAAAACTTCATTTTTAATTTAAAAGGATCTAGGTGAAGATCCTTTTTGATAATCTCATGACCA
AAATCCCTTAACGTGAGTTTTCGTTCCACTGAGCGTCAGACCCCGTAGAAAAGATCAAAGGATCTTC
Features (pLannotate 1.2.2; 26 found; start..end, strand, type, name):
      1..589     +  rep_origin     ori: high-copy-number ColE1/pMB1/pBR322/pUC origin of replication
    772..864     +  CDS            lacI (fragment): lac repressor; lacI; The lac repressor binds to the lac operator to inhibit transcription in E. coli. This inhibition can be relieved by adding lactose or isopropyl-β-D-thiogalactopyranoside (IPTG).
    877..898     +  protein_bind   CAP binding site: CAP binding activates transcription in the presence of cAMP. E. coli catabolite activator protein
    913..943     +  promoter       lac promoter: promoter for the E. coli lac operon
    947..969     +  protein_bind   lac operator (fragment): The lac repressor binds to the lac operator to inhibit transcription in E. coli. This inhibition can be relieved by adding lactose or isopropyl-β-D-thiogalactopyranoside (IPTG). lac repressor encoded by lacI
   1012..1030    +  promoter       T3 promoter: promoter for bacteriophage T3 RNA polymerase
   1110..1207    +  promoter       GAL10 promoter (fragment): S. cerevisiae GAL10; inducible promoter, regulated by Gal4
   1347..1788    +  promoter       GAL1 promoter: S. cerevisiae GAL1; inducible promoter, regulated by Gal4
   1798..5901    +  CDS            xCas9-3.7: Streptococcus pyogenes Cas9 mutant with broad PAM compatibility (Hu et al., 2018) generates RNA-guided double strand breaks in DNA
   5950..6574    +  CDS            PmCDA1 (fragment): cytidine deaminase from the sea lamprey Petromyzon marinus (Rogozin et al., 2007)
   6592..6840    +  CDS            UGI: UNGI_BPPB2 - Experimental evidence at protein level: Swiss-Prot protein existence level 1. This protein binds specifically and reversibly to the host uracil-DNA glycosylase, preventing removal of uracil residues from PBS2 DNA by the host uracil-excision repair system. From Bacillus phage PBS2 (Bacteriophage PBS2).
   6907..7094    +  terminator     ADH1 terminator: S. cerevisiae ADH1; transcription terminator for the S. cerevisiae alcohol dehydrogenase 1 (ADH1) gene
   7131..7176    -  terminator     T7 terminator: transcription terminator for bacteriophage T7 RNA polymerase
   7213..7231    -  promoter       T7 promoter: promoter for bacteriophage T7 RNA polymerase
   7234..7391    +  CDS            lacZα (fragment): LacZα fragment of β-galactosidase; lacZ fragment
   7395..7823    +  rep_origin     f1 ori (sequence partly withheld): f1 bacteriophage origin of replication; arrow indicates direction of (+) strand synthesis
   7851..7903    -  misc_feature   bom (fragment): basis of mobility region from pBR322
   7934..8011    +  CDS            YO192_YEAST (fragment): Experimental evidence at protein level: Swiss-Prot protein existence level 1. From Saccharomyces cerevisiae (strain ATCC 204508 / S288c) (Baker's yeast).
   8151..8558    +  promoter       LEU2 promoter: S. cerevisiae LEU2
   8559..9650    +  CDS            LEU2: LEU3_YEAST - Experimental evidence at protein level: Swiss-Prot protein existence level 1. Catalyzes the oxidation of 3-carboxy-2-hydroxy-4- methylpentanoate (3-isopropylmalate) to 3-carboxy-4-methyl-2- oxopentanoate. The product decarboxylates to 4-methyl-2 oxopentanoate. From Saccharomyces cerevisiae (strain ATCC 204508 / S288c) (Baker's yeast).
  10015..10131   -  CDS            NFS1 (fragment): NFS1_YEAST - Also known as SPL1 From Saccharomyces cerevisiae (strain ATCC 204508 / S288c) (Baker's yeast).
  10130..10180   -  misc_feature   bom (fragment): basis of mobility region from pBR322
  10282..10317   -  CDS            rop (fragment): Rop protein, which maintains plasmids at low copy number; rop
  10386..10889   -  misc_feature   CEN/ARS: S. cerevisiae CEN6 centromere fused to an autonomously replicating sequence
  10926..11030   +  promoter       AmpR promoter: bla
  11031..11891   +  CDS            AmpR: β-lactamase; bla; confers resistance to ampicillin, carbenicillin, and related antibiotics
