[The description below was written by a language model from this plasmid's Addgene catalogue record and pLannotate feature annotations shown in this document.]
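Description:
pJT113_GalL_cCDA1-xBE3 is a 12,061 bp yeast expression and CRISPR plasmid built on the p415 backbone (derived from p415-GalL-Cas9-CYC1t) for producing a cytosine base editor in yeast cells. It is an E. coli–yeast shuttle vector. A high-copy ColE1/pUC-type origin and the AmpR β-lactamase gene support propagation and ampicillin selection in bacteria. A CEN6/ARS element provides centromeric, low-copy maintenance in Saccharomyces cerevisiae, with LEU2 under its own promoter as the auxotrophic marker. An f1 origin, lac promoter/lacZα remnants and flanking T3 and T7 promoters are carried over from the parental cloning vector. The T3 and T7 promoters serve as sequencing primer sites.

The payload is a 5,079 bp fusion open reading frame described as nxCas9(3.7)-XTEN-pmCDA1-UGI-NLS, assembled by Gibson cloning. It is driven by the galactose-inducible, Gal4-regulated GalL promoter, which the feature table annotates as GAL1 promoter sequence with an adjacent GAL10 fragment. An ADH1 terminator is annotated downstream of the fusion. The Cas9 moiety is the Streptococcus pyogenes xCas9 3.7 variant, whose substitutions (A262T, R324L, S409I, E480K, E543D, M694I, E1219V) broaden PAM compatibility. It also carries D10A, which converts it to a nickase rather than a double-strand cutter. The sea lamprey cytidine deaminase PmCDA1 is fused to the C-terminal side of the Cas9 moiety, which is presumably what the "c" in the name refers to. It is followed by the uracil glycosylase inhibitor from Bacillus phage PBS2, which blocks excision of the deaminated base and so favours C-to-T outcomes.

No guide RNA cassette appears in the annotation, so the guide is presumably supplied from another source. The associated work concerns expanding the targeting scope and site selectivity of high-precision base editors.
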