Addgene plasmid #145079: pJT113_GalL_cCDA1-xBE3
Purpose: Expressing base editor cCDA1-xBE3 in yeast cells
Depositing lab: Ralph Bock. Depositing organization: Max Planck Institute of Molecular Plant Physiology. Publication: Expanding the genome-targeting scope and the site selectivity of high-precision base editors. Tan J, Zhang F, Karcher D, Bock R. Nat Commun. 2020 Jan 31;11(1):629. doi: 10.1038/s41467-020-14465-z. PubMed 32005820.
Backbone
  Vector backbone: p415
  Backbone manufacturer: p415-GalL-Cas9-CYC1t (Plasmid #43804)
  Total vector size (bp): 12061
  Vector type: Yeast Expression, CRISPR
  Selectable markers: LEU2
Growth in bacteria
  Bacterial resistance: Ampicillin, 100 μg/mL
  Growth temperature: 37°C
  Growth strain: DH5alpha
  Copy number: High Copy
Gene/Insert
  Gene/Insert name: cCDA1-xBE3 (alt name: nxCas9(3.7)-XTEN-pmCDA1-UGI-NLS)
  Species: Bacillus phage PBS2, Petromyzon marinus, Streptococcus pyogenes
  Insert size (bp): 5079
  Mutation: spCas9(D10A, A262T, R324L, S409I, E480K, E543D, M694I, E1219V)
  Promoter: GalL
  Cloning method: Gibson Cloning
  Sequencing primers: 5′ T3 promoter; 3′ T7 promoter
Resource information
  A portion of this plasmid was derived from a plasmid made by: Based on plasmid pRS315e_pGal-nCas9(D10A)-PmCDA1(Akihiko Kondo, Addgene plasmid # 79617) and plasmid xCas9 3.7 (David Liu, Addgene plasmid # 108379)
Terms and licenses: Academic/Nonprofit Terms; Industry Terms: Not Available to Industry
How to cite: pJT113_GalL_cCDA1-xBE3 was a gift from Ralph Bock (Addgene plasmid # 145079 ; http://n2t.net/addgene:145079 ; RRID:Addgene_145079)
